Addgene plasmid #218873: pGP-AAV-GFAP-iGABASnFR2(no bind)-WPRE
Purpose: AAV-mediated expression of improved GABA sensor control (no change in fluorescence)
Depositing lab: GENIE Project. Depositing organization: HHMI, Janelia Research Campus. Publication: iGABASnFR2 is an improved genetically encoded protein sensor of GABA. Kolb I, Hasseman JP, Matsumoto A, Jensen TP, Kopach O, Arthur BJ, Zhang Y, Tsang A, Reep D, Tsegaye G, Zheng J, Patel RH, Looger LL, Marvin JS, Korff WL, Rusakov DA, Yonehara K, Turner GC. eLife. 2026 Mar 18;14:RP108319. doi: 10.7554/eLife.108319. PubMed 41848771.
Backbone
  Vector backbone: pAAV-GFAP
  Vector type: Mammalian Expression, AAV
Growth in bacteria
  Bacterial resistance: Ampicillin, 100 μg/mL
  Growth temperature: 37°C
  Growth strain: NEB Stable
  Copy number: High Copy
Gene/Insert
  Gene/Insert name: iGABASnFR2(no bind) (alt name: variant 4444)
  Species: Pseudomonas fluorescens, A. victoria (jellyfish)
  Insert size (bp): 1941
  Mutation: S99A F102G R168P
  Promoter: GFAP
  Cloning method: Gibson Cloning
Terms and licenses: Academic/Nonprofit Terms; Industry Terms: Not Available to Industry
Depositor comments: Please visit https://doi.org/10.1101/2025.03.25.644953 for bioRxiv preprint.
How to cite: pGP-AAV-GFAP-iGABASnFR2(no bind)-WPRE was a gift from GENIE Project (Addgene plasmid # 218873 ; http://n2t.net/addgene:218873 ; RRID:Addgene_218873) For viral preps, please replace (Addgene plasmid # 218873) in the above sentence with: (Addgene viral prep # 218873-AAV1) or (Addgene viral prep # 218873-AAV5)
