[The description below was written by a language model from this plasmid's Addgene catalogue record and pLannotate feature annotations shown in this document.]
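Description:
pGP-AAV-GFAP-iGABASnFR2(no bind)-WPRE is an AAV transfer plasmid built on a pAAV-GFAP backbone for mammalian expression of a non-responsive control version of the genetically encoded GABA sensor iGABASnFR2. The 6.4 kb plasmid is maintained in E. coli through a high-copy ColE1/pUC-type origin and selected with ampicillin (AmpR with its own bla promoter); an f1 phage origin is also present. Two AAV2 inverted terminal repeats flank the expression cassette and provide the cis elements needed for replication and packaging of the intervening DNA into recombinant AAV particles. A recombination-deficient strain is recorded for propagation, a usual precaution for repeat-containing ITR plasmids.

Between the ITRs, the catalogue record names a GFAP promoter, generally used to direct expression to astrocytes. It is not annotated in the feature table but presumably lies in the unannotated region upstream of the coding sequence. The roughly 1.9 kb insert combines a GABA-binding protein from Pseudomonas fluorescens with an Aequorea victoria-derived green fluorescent protein, detected in the table as a cEGFP-like CDS. An N-terminal Igκ leader directs the protein into the secretory pathway, and a C-terminal PDGFRβ transmembrane domain anchors it in the plasma membrane, so the sensor is displayed on the cell surface facing the extracellular space. The variant carries S99A, F102G and R168P and is described as showing no change in fluorescence. A WPRE downstream of the coding sequence enhances transcript stability and expression, followed by an SV40 polyadenylation signal. The construct serves as a negative control alongside functional iGABASnFR2 in imaging experiments, helping to separate genuine GABA signals from artefacts unrelated to ligand binding.
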