Features (pLannotate 1.2.2; 15 found; start..end, strand, type, name):
     42..174     -  repeat_region  AAV2 ITR (fragment): inverted terminal repeat of adeno-associated virus serotype 2 inverted
    935..997     +  sig_peptide    Igκ leader: leader sequence from mouse immunoglobulin κ light chain
   1829..2554    +  CDS            cEGFP: cEGFP is a basic (constitutively fluorescent) green fluorescent protein published in 2008, derived from Aequorea victoria.
   2726..2872    +  CDS            PDGFRβ TM domain: transmembrane domain from platelet derived growth factor receptor beta
   2888..3476    +  misc_feature   WPRE: woodchuck hepatitis virus posttranscriptional regulatory element
   3477..3496    +  misc_feature   MCS (fragment): pBluescript multiple cloning site
   3525..3646    -  polyA_signal   SV40 poly(A) signal: SV40 polyadenylation signal
   3669..3737    -  CDS            large T antigen (fragment): large T antigen from SV40 (simian virus 40)
   3808..3941    +  repeat_region  AAV2 ITR: inverted terminal repeat of adeno-associated virus serotype 2 inverted
   3935..3991    -  CDS            lacI (fragment): lac repressor; lacI; The lac repressor binds to the lac operator to inhibit transcription in E. coli. This inhibition can be relieved by adding lactose or isopropyl-β-D-thiogalactopyranoside (IPTG).
   4174..4762    -  rep_origin     ori: high-copy-number ColE1/pMB1/pBR322/pUC origin of replication
   4933..5793    -  CDS            AmpR: β-lactamase; bla; confers resistance to ampicillin, carbenicillin, and related antibiotics
   5794..5898    -  promoter       AmpR promoter: bla
   5951..6379    -  rep_origin     f1 ori (sequence partly withheld): f1 bacteriophage origin of replication; arrow indicates direction of (+) strand synthesis
   6384..47      -  CDS            lacZα (fragment) (across the origin): LacZα fragment of β-galactosidase; lacZ fragment
>Addgene plasmid #218873 | pGP-AAV-GFAP-iGABASnFR2(no bind)-WPRE | addgene full sequence | sequence record 436567 | Addgene NGS Result
GTTGGGAAGGGCGATCGGTGCGGGCCTCTTCGCTATTACGCCAGCTGCGCGCTCGCTCGCTCACTGAGGC
CGCCCGGGCAAAGCCCGGGCGTCGGGCGACCTTTGGTCGCCCGGCCTCAGTGAGCGAGCGAGCGCGCAGA
GAGGGAGTGGCCAACTCCATCACTAGGGGTTCCTTGTAGTTAATGATTAACCCGCCATGCTACTTATCTA
CGTAGCCATGCTCTAGGAAGATCCAACATATCCTGGTGTGGAGTAGGGGACGCTGCTCTGACAGAGGCTC
GGGGGCCTGAGCTGGCTCTGTGAGCTGGGGAGGAGGCAGACAGCCAGGCCTTTGTCTGCAAGCAGACCTG
GCAGCATTGGGCTGGCCGCCCCCCAGGGCCTCCTCTTCATGCCCAGTGAATGACTCACCTTGGCACAGAC
ACAATGTTCGGGGTGGGCACAGTGCCTGCTTCCCGCCGCACCCCAGCCCCCCTCAAATGCCTTCCGAGAA
GCCCATTGAGCAGGGGGCTTGCATTGCACCCCAGCCTGACAGCCTGGCATCTTGGGATAAAAGCAGCACA
GCCCCCTAGGGGCTGCCCTTGCTGTGTGGCGCCACCGGCGGTGGAGAACAAGGCTCTATTCAGCCTGTGC
CCAGGAAAGGGGATCAGGGGATGCCCAGGCATGGACAGTGGGTGGCAGGGGGGGAGAGGAGGGCTGTCTG
CTTCCCAGAAGTCCAAGGACACAAATGGGTGAGGGGAGAGCTCTCCCCATAGCTGGGCTGCGGCCCAACC
CCACCCCCTCAGGCTATGCCAGGGGGTGTTGCCAGGGGCACCCGGGCATCGCCAGTCTAGCCCACTCCTT
CATAAAGCCCTCGCATCCCAGGAGCGAGCAGAGCCAGAGCAGGTTGGAGAGGAGACGCATCACCTCCGCT
GCTCGCGGGGATCCACCCGCCACCATGGAGACAGACACACTCCTGCTATGGGTACTGCTGCTCTGGGTTC
CAGGTTCCACTGGTGACAGATCTGAAAGCATCAATTTCGTGAGCTGGGGCGGTAGCACCCAGGATGCGCA
GAAGCAGGCCTGGGCCGACCCGTTCAGCAAGGCCAGCGGCATTACCGTGGTCCAGGATGGGCCCACCGAC
TACGGCAAACTCAAGGCCATGGTCGAAAGCGGCAACGTGCAGTGGGACGTGGTGGATGTAGAGGCCGACT
TCGCCTTGCGCGCCGCCGCCGAAGGCCTGCTCGAACCCCTGGATTTCTCGGTGATCCAGCGCGACAAGAT
CGATCCGCGGTTCGTGAGTGACCATGGAGTGGGGGCCTTCCTGGGGTCTTTCGTGCTCGGCTACAACGAA
GGCAAGCTCGGAGCCAGCAAGCCCCAGGACTGGACCGCGCTGTTCGACACCAAGACCTACCCCGGCAAAC
GCGCCCTCTACAAATGGCCGAGCCCTGGCGTGCTCGAACTGGCCCTGCTCGCCGACGGCGTACCGGCCGA
CAAGCTCTACCCGCTGGACCTGGACCGCGCCTTCAAGAAACTCGACACCATCAAGAAAGACATCGTCTGG
TGGGGCGGCGGTGCACAGTCGCAGCAGCTGCTGGCCTCCGGCGAAGTCAGCATGGGCCAGTTCTGGAACG
GTCGCATCCACGCCCTGCAAGAAGACGGCGCGCCAGTGGGCGTGAGCTGGAAGCAGAACCTGGTGATGGC
CGACATCCTCGTCGTGCCTAAAGGCACGAAGAACAAAGCCGCCGCGATGAAGTTCCTGGCCAGTGCCAGC
AGCGCCAAAGGCCAGGACGACTTTTCCGCCCTGACCGCCTATGCTCCAGTGAACATCGACAGTGTGCAGC
GCCTCGACCTTGCGCAGGTCCGGATCACCGCCGACAAGCAGAAGAACGGCATCATGGCGAACTTCAAGAT
CCCGCACAACGTGGAGGACGGCAGCGTGCAGCTCGCCGACCACTACCAGCAGAACACCCCCATCGGCGAC
GGCCCCGTGCTGCTGCCCGACAACCACTACCTGAGCACCCAGTCCGTGCTGAGCAAAGACCCCAACGAGA
AGCGCGATCACATGGTCCTGCTGGAGTTCGTGACCGCCGCCGGGATCACTCTCGGCATGGACGAGCTGTA
CAAGGGCGGTACCGGAGGGAGCATGAGCAAGGGCGAGGAGCTGTTCACCGGGGTGGTGCCCATCCTGGTC
GAGCTGGACGGCGACGTAAACGGCCACAAGTTCAGCGTGCGCGGCGAGGGCGAGGGCGATGCCACCAACG
GCAAGCTGACCCTGAAGTTCATCTGCACCACCGGCAAGCTGCCCGTGCCCTGGCCCACCCTCGTGACCAC
CCTGACCTACGGCGTGCAGTGCTTCAGCCGCTACCCCGACCACATGAAGCAGCACGACTTCTTCAAGTCC
GCCATGCCCGAAGGCTACGTCCAGGAGCGCACCATCAGCTTCAAGGACGACGGCACCTACAAGACCCGCG
CCGAGGTGAAGTTCGAGGGCGACACCCTGGTGAACCGCATCGAGCTGAAGGGCATCGACTTCAAGGAGGA
CGGCAACATCCTGGGGCACAAGCTGGAGTACAACTGGAACGCCAACCTGGCACCGAACCTGCCGACCGCC
TACGTCAAGGATCAGATCACCCTCGATTTCGCCTACTGGGCCAAGAACGGTCCGGCCATTGCGACACGGT
GGAATGAATGGCTAGTCAAACTGCAGGTCGACGAACAAAAACTCATCTCAGAAGAGGATCTGAATGCTGT
GGGCCAGGACACGCAGGAGGTCATCGTGGTGCCACACTCCTTGCCCTTTAAGGTGGTGGTGATCTCAGCC
ATCCTGGCCCTGGTGGTGCTCACCATCATCTCCCTTATCATCCTCATCATGCTTTGGCAGAAGAAGCCAC
GTTAAAAGCTTATCGATAATCAACCTCTGGATTACAAAATTTGTGAAAGATTGACTGGTATTCTTAACTA
TGTTGCTCCTTTTACGCTATGTGGATACGCTGCTTTAATGCCTTTGTATCATGCTATTGCTTCCCGTATG
GCTTTCATTTTCTCCTCCTTGTATAAATCCTGGTTGCTGTCTCTTTATGAGGAGTTGTGGCCCGTTGTCA
GGCAACGTGGCGTGGTGTGCACTGTGTTTGCTGACGCAACCCCCACTGGTTGGGGCATTGCCACCACCTG
TCAGCTCCTTTCCGGGACTTTCGCTTTCCCCCTCCCTATTGCCACGGCGGAACTCATCGCCGCCTGCCTT
GCCCGCTGCTGGACAGGGGCTCGGCTGTTGGGCACTGACAATTCCGTGGTGTTGTCGGGGAAATCATCGT
CCTTTCCTTGGCTGCTCGCCTGTGTTGCCACCTGGATTCTGCGCGGGACGTCCTTCTGCTACGTCCCTTC
GGCCCTCAATCCAGCGGACCTTCCTTCCCGCGGCCTGCTGCCGGCTCTGCGGCCTCTTCCGCGTCTTCGC
CTTCGCCCTCAGACGAGTCGGATCTCCCTTTGGGCCGCCTCCCCGCATCGATACCGTCGACCTCGACCCG
GGCGGCCGCTTCGAGCAGACATGATAAGATACATTGATGAGTTTGGACAAACCACAACTAGAATGCAGTG
AAAAAAATGCTTTATTTGTGAAATTTGTGATGCTATTGCTTTATTTGTAACCATTATAAGCTGCAATAAA
CAAGTTAACAACAACAATTGCATTCATTTTATGTTTCAGGTTCAGGGGGAGATGTGGGAGGTTTTTTAAA
GCAAGTAAAACCTCTACAAATGTGGTAAAATCGATAAGGATCTTCCTAGAGCATGGCTACGTAGATAAGT
AGCATGGCGGGTTAATCATTAACTACAAGGAACCCCTAGTGATGGAGTTGGCCACTCCCTCTCTGCGCGC
TCGCTCGCTCACTGAGGCCGGGCGACCAAAGGTCGCCCGACGCCCGGGCTTTGCCCGGGCGGCCTCAGTG
AGCGAGCGAGCGCGCAGCTGCATTAATGAATCGGCCAACGCGCGGGGAGAGGCGGTTTGCGTATTGGGCG
CTCTTCCGCTTCCTCGCTCACTGACTCGCTGCGCTCGGTCGTTCGGCTGCGGCGAGCGGTATCAGCTCAC
TCAAAGGCGGTAATACGGTTATCCACAGAATCAGGGGATAACGCAGGAAAGAACATGTGAGCAAAAGGCC
AGCAAAAGGCCAGGAACCGTAAAAAGGCCGCGTTGCTGGCGTTTTTCCATAGGCTCCGCCCCCCTGACGA
GCATCACAAAAATCGACGCTCAAGTCAGAGGTGGCGAAACCCGACAGGACTATAAAGATACCAGGCGTTT
CCCCCTGGAAGCTCCCTCGTGCGCTCTCCTGTTCCGACCCTGCCGCTTACCGGATACCTGTCCGCCTTTC
TCCCTTCGGGAAGCGTGGCGCTTTCTCATAGCTCACGCTGTAGGTATCTCAGTTCGGTGTAGGTCGTTCG
CTCCAAGCTGGGCTGTGTGCACGAACCCCCCGTTCAGCCCGACCGCTGCGCCTTATCCGGTAACTATCGT
CTTGAGTCCAACCCGGTAAGACACGACTTATCGCCACTGGCAGCAGCCACTGGTAACAGGATTAGCAGAG
CGAGGTATGTAGGCGGTGCTACAGAGTTCTTGAAGTGGTGGCCTAACTACGGCTACACTAGAAGAACAGT
ATTTGGTATCTGCGCTCTGCTGAAGCCAGTTACCTTCGGAAAAAGAGTTGGTAGCTCTTGATCCGGCAAA
CAAACCACCGCTGGTAGCGGTGGTTTTTTTGTTTGCAAGCAGCAGATTACGCGCAGAAAAAAAGGATCTC
AAGAAGATCCTTTGATCTTTTCTACGGGGTCTGACGCTCAGTGGAACGAAAACTCACGTTAAGGGATTTT
GGTCATGAGATTATCAAAAAGGATCTTCACCTAGATCCTTTTAAATTAAAAATGAAGTTTTAAATCAATC
TAAAGTATATATGAGTAAACTTGGTCTGACAGTTACCAATGCTTAATCAGTGAGGCACCTATCTCAGCGA
TCTGTCTATTTCGTTCATCCATAGTTGCCTGACTCCCCGTCGTGTAGATAACTACGATACGGGAGGGCTT
ACCATCTGGCCCCAGTGCTGCAATGATACCGCGAGACCCACGCTCACCGGCTCCAGATTTATCAGCAATA
AACCAGCCAGCCGGAAGGGCCGAGCGCAGAAGTGGTCCTGCAACTTTATCCGCCTCCATCCAGTCTATTA
ATTGTTGCCGGGAAGCTAGAGTAAGTAGTTCGCCAGTTAATAGTTTGCGCAACGTTGTTGCCATTGCTAC
AGGCATCGTGGTGTCACGCTCGTCGTTTGGTATGGCTTCATTCAGCTCCGGTTCCCAACGATCAAGGCGA
GTTACATGATCCCCCATGTTGTGCAAAAAAGCGGTTAGCTCCTTCGGTCCTCCGATCGTTGTCAGAAGTA
AGTTGGCCGCAGTGTTATCACTCATGGTTATGGCAGCACTGCATAATTCTCTTACTGTCATGCCATCCGT
AAGATGCTTTTCTGTGACTGGTGAGTACTCAACCAAGTCATTCTGAGAATAGTGTATGCGGCGACCGAGT
TGCTCTTGCCCGGCGTCAATACGGGATAATACCGCGCCACATAGCAGAACTTTAAAAGTGCTCATCATTG
GAAAACGTTCTTCGGGGCGAAAACTCTCAAGGATCTTACCGCTGTTGAGATCCAGTTCGATGTAACCCAC
TCGTGCACCCAACTGATCTTCAGCATCTTTTACTTTCACCAGCGTTTCTGGGTGAGCAAAAACAGGAAGG
CAAAATGCCGCAAAAAAGGGAATAAGGGCGACACGGAAATGTTGAATACTCATACTCTTCCTTTTTCAAT
ATTATTGAAGCATTTATCAGGGTTATTGTCTCATGAGCGGATACATATTTGAATGTATTTAGAAAAATAA
ACAAATAGGGGTTCCGCGCACATTTCCCCGAAAAGTGCCACCTAAATTGTAAGCGTTAATATTTTGTTAA
AATTCGCGTTAAATTTTTGTTAAATCAGCTCATTTTTTAACCAATAGGCCGAAATCGGCAAAATCCCTTA
TAAATCAAAAGAATAGACCGAGATAGGGT
[37 nt withheld, positions 6050-6086]
AAAGAACGTGGACTCCAACGTCAAAGG
[49 nt withheld, positions 6114-6162]
T
[91 nt withheld, positions 6164-6254]
G
[124 nt withheld, positions 6256-6379]
CCCATTCGCCATTCAGGCTGCGCAACT
