>Addgene plasmid #218873 | pGP-AAV-GFAP-iGABASnFR2(no bind)-WPRE | depositor partial sequence | sequence record 427201 | iGABASnFR2(no bind)
ATGGAGACAGACACACTCCTGCTATGGGTACTGCTGCTCTGGGTTCCAGGTTCCACTGGTGACAGATCTG
AAAGCATCAATTTCGTGAGCTGGGGCGGTAGCACCCAGGATGCGCAGAAGCAGGCCTGGGCCGACCCGTT
CAGCAAGGCCAGCGGCATTACCGTGGTCCAGGATGGGCCCACCGACTACGGCAAACTCAAGGCCATGGTC
GAAAGCGGCAACGTGCAGTGGGACGTGGTGGATGTAGAGGCCGACTTCGCCTTGCGCGCCGCCGCCGAAG
GCCTGCTCGAACCCCTGGATTTCTCGGTGATCCAGCGCGACAAGATCGATCCGCGGTTCGTGAGTGACCA
TGGAGTGGGGGCCTTCCTGGGGTCTTTCGTGCTCGGCTACAACGAAGGCAAGCTCGGAGCCAGCAAGCCC
CAGGACTGGACCGCGCTGTTCGACACCAAGACCTACCCCGGCAAACGCGCCCTCTACAAATGGCCGAGCC
CTGGCGTGCTCGAACTGGCCCTGCTCGCCGACGGCGTACCGGCCGACAAGCTCTACCCGCTGGACCTGGA
CCGCGCCTTCAAGAAACTCGACACCATCAAGAAAGACATCGTCTGGTGGGGCGGCGGTGCACAGTCGCAG
CAGCTGCTGGCCTCCGGCGAAGTCAGCATGGGCCAGTTCTGGAACGGTCGCATCCACGCCCTGCAAGAAG
ACGGCGCGCCAGTGGGCGTGAGCTGGAAGCAGAACCTGGTGATGGCCGACATCCTCGTCGTGCCTAAAGG
CACGAAGAACAAAGCCGCCGCGATGAAGTTCCTGGCCAGTGCCAGCAGCGCCAAAGGCCAGGACGACTTT
TCCGCCCTGACCGCCTATGCTCCAGTGAACATCGACAGTGTGCAGCGCCTCGACCTTGCGCAGGTCCGGA
TCACCGCCGACAAGCAGAAGAACGGCATCATGGCGAACTTCAAGATCCCGCACAACGTGGAGGACGGCAG
CGTGCAGCTCGCCGACCACTACCAGCAGAACACCCCCATCGGCGACGGCCCCGTGCTGCTGCCCGACAAC
CACTACCTGAGCACCCAGTCCGTGCTGAGCAAAGACCCCAACGAGAAGCGCGATCACATGGTCCTGCTGG
AGTTCGTGACCGCCGCCGGGATCACTCTCGGCATGGACGAGCTGTACAAGGGCGGTACCGGAGGGAGCAT
GAGCAAGGGCGAGGAGCTGTTCACCGGGGTGGTGCCCATCCTGGTCGAGCTGGACGGCGACGTAAACGGC
CACAAGTTCAGCGTGCGCGGCGAGGGCGAGGGCGATGCCACCAACGGCAAGCTGACCCTGAAGTTCATCT
GCACCACCGGCAAGCTGCCCGTGCCCTGGCCCACCCTCGTGACCACCCTGACCTACGGCGTGCAGTGCTT
CAGCCGCTACCCCGACCACATGAAGCAGCACGACTTCTTCAAGTCCGCCATGCCCGAAGGCTACGTCCAG
GAGCGCACCATCAGCTTCAAGGACGACGGCACCTACAAGACCCGCGCCGAGGTGAAGTTCGAGGGCGACA
CCCTGGTGAACCGCATCGAGCTGAAGGGCATCGACTTCAAGGAGGACGGCAACATCCTGGGGCACAAGCT
GGAGTACAACTGGAACGCCAACCTGGCACCGAACCTGCCGACCGCCTACGTCAAGGATCAGATCACCCTC
GATTTCGCCTACTGGGCCAAGAACGGTCCGGCCATTGCGACACGGTGGAATGAATGGCTAGTCAAACTGC
AGGTCGACGAACAAAAACTCATCTCAGAAGAGGATCTGAATGCTGTGGGCCAGGACACGCAGGAGGTCAT
CGTGGTGCCACACTCCTTGCCCTTTAAGGTGGTGGTGATCTCAGCCATCCTGGCCCTGGTGGTGCTCACC
ATCATCTCCCTTATCATCCTCATCATGCTTTGGCAGAAGAAGCCACGTTAA
